Addgene plasmid #18788: pFLAG-Egfr(Velvet)
Depositing lab: Bruce Beutler. Depositing organization: Scripps California (The Scripps Research Institute). Publication: Velvet, a dominant Egfr mutation that causes wavy hair and defective eyelid development in mice. Du X, Tabeta K, Hoebe K, Liu H, Mann N, Mudd S, Crozat K, Sovath S, Gong X, Beutler B. Genetics. 2004 Jan . 166(1):331-40. 10.1534/genetics.166.1.331 PubMed 15020428.
Backbone
  Vector backbone: pFLAG-CMV3
  Backbone manufacturer: Sigma
  Backbone size w/o insert (bp): 6280
  Vector type: Mammalian Expression
  Selectable markers: Neomycin (select with G418)
Growth in bacteria
  Bacterial resistance: Ampicillin, 100 μg/mL
  Growth temperature: 37°C
  Growth strain: DH5alpha
  Copy number: High Copy
Gene/Insert
  Gene/Insert name: epidermal growth factor receptor (alt name: Egfr)
  Species: M. musculus (mouse)
  Insert size (bp): 3561
  Mutation: D833G; signal sequence removed (aa1-24)
  Entrez Gene: Egfr (a.k.a. 9030024J15Rik, Erbb, Errb1, Errp, Wa5, wa-2, wa2)
  Tag / fusion protein: FLAG (N terminal on backbone)
  Cloning method: Restriction Enzyme; 5′ cloning site Hind III (not destroyed); 3′ cloning site Bgl II (not destroyed)
  Sequencing primers: 5′ N-CMV-30 sequencing primer; 3′ C-CMV-24 sequencing primer
Terms and licenses: Academic/Nonprofit Terms; Industry Terms: Not Available to Industry
Depositor comments: The EGFR internal signal sequence was removed during the cloning of this construct. When compared to GenBank reference sequence NP_997538.1, the signal sequence corresponds to amino acids 1-24
How to cite: pFLAG-Egfr(Velvet) was a gift from Bruce Beutler (Addgene plasmid # 18788 ; http://n2t.net/addgene:18788 ; RRID:Addgene_18788)
