[The description below was written by a language model from this plasmid's Addgene catalogue record and pLannotate feature annotations shown in this document.]
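Description:
pFLAG-Egfr(Velvet) is a mammalian expression plasmid built on the commercial pFLAG-CMV3 backbone. It carries the mouse epidermal growth factor receptor (Egfr) coding sequence with the D833G substitution that defines the dominant Velvet allele. The roughly 3.6 kb insert was cloned between HindIII and BglII sites, both of which were retained, bringing the sequenced plasmid to about 9.9 kb. The receptor's native signal sequence (amino acids 1-24) was removed during cloning, and the mature protein is fused to an N-terminal FLAG tag supplied by the backbone. The feature table does not separately annotate the tag or any vector-encoded leader. Its Egfr annotation spans slightly more than the stated insert size.

Transcription of the fusion is driven by the human cytomegalovirus immediate early enhancer and promoter and terminated by the human growth hormone polyadenylation signal. A separate cassette uses the SV40 enhancer/early promoter to express the neomycin phosphotransferase gene, followed by an SV40 poly(A) signal, which permits G418 selection of stably transfected mammalian cells. Sequence downstream of neo is annotated as ble and a str fragment. In E. coli the plasmid is maintained at high copy through a ColE1/pUC-type origin with ampicillin resistance from β-lactamase, and an f1 origin is also present. Small fragments of lac elements, a T7 promoter and lacZα appear to be backbone remnants.

The associated publication characterises Velvet as a dominant Egfr mutation that causes wavy hair and defective eyelid development in mice. The construct is therefore suited to expressing and detecting the FLAG-tagged mutant receptor in cultured cells to examine how the substitution affects receptor function.
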