Features (pLannotate 1.2.2; 22 found; start..end, strand, type, name):
    178..557     +  enhancer       CMV enhancer: human cytomegalovirus immediate early enhancer
    559..758     +  promoter       CMV promoter: human cytomegalovirus (CMV) immediate early promoter
    793..4431    +  CDS            Egfr: EGFR_MOUSE - Experimental evidence at protein level: Swiss-Prot protein existence level 1. Receptor tyrosine kinase binding ligands of the EGF family and activating several signaling cascades to convert extracellular cues into appropriate cellular responses (PubMed:8404850). Known ligands include EGF, TGFA/TGF-alpha, AREG, epigen/EPGN, BTC/betacellulin, epiregulin/EREG and HBEGF/heparin-binding EGF. Ligand binding triggers receptor homo- and/or heterodimerization and autophosphorylation on key cytoplasmic residues. The phosphorylated receptor recruits adapter proteins like GRB2 which in turn a
   4454..4472    -  misc_feature   MCS (fragment): pUC18/19 multiple cloning site
   4473..5095    +  polyA_signal   hGH poly(A) signal: human growth hormone polyadenylation signal
   5124..5438    +  promoter       SV40 promoter: SV40 enhancer and early promoter
   5489..6280    +  CDS            neo: KKA2_KLEPN - Also known as kan, nptII. Experimental evidence at protein level: Swiss-Prot protein existence level 1. Resistance to kanamycin, neomycin, paromomycin, ribostamycin, butirosin and gentamicin B. From Klebsiella pneumoniae.
   6304..6681    +  CDS            ble: BLE_KLEPN - Experimental evidence at protein level: Swiss-Prot protein existence level 1. Binding protein with a strong affinity to the bleomycin family of antibiotics. Binds to CL990; an antimitotic-antibiotic compound. From Klebsiella pneumoniae.
   6723..6782    +  CDS            str (fragment): STR_KLEPN - Protein inferred from homology: Swiss-Prot protein existence level 3. The aminoglycoside phosphotransferases achieve inactivation of their antibiotic substrates by phosphorylation. From Klebsiella pneumoniae.
   6805..6828    -  rep_origin     CloDF13 ori (fragment): Plasmids containing the CloDF13 (CDF) origin of replication can be propagated in E. coli cells that contain additional plasmids with compatible origins.
   6829..6912    +  CDS            large T antigen (fragment): large T antigen from SV40 (simian virus 40)
   6935..7069    +  polyA_signal   SV40 poly(A) signal: SV40 polyadenylation signal
   7075..7093    -  promoter       T7 promoter: promoter for bacteriophage T7 RNA polymerase
   7131..7147    -  protein_bind   lac operator: The lac repressor binds to the lac operator to inhibit transcription in E. coli. This inhibition can be relieved by adding lactose or isopropyl-β-D-thiogalactopyranoside (IPTG). lac repressor encoded by lacI
   7155..7185    -  promoter       lac promoter: promoter for the E. coli lac operon
   7200..7221    -  protein_bind   CAP binding site: CAP binding activates transcription in the presence of cAMP. E. coli catabolite activator protein
   7234..7326    -  CDS            lacI (fragment): lac repressor; lacI; The lac repressor binds to the lac operator to inhibit transcription in E. coli. This inhibition can be relieved by adding lactose or isopropyl-β-D-thiogalactopyranoside (IPTG).
   7509..8097    -  rep_origin     ori: high-copy-number ColE1/pMB1/pBR322/pUC origin of replication
   8268..9128    -  CDS            AmpR: β-lactamase; bla; confers resistance to ampicillin, carbenicillin, and related antibiotics
   9129..9233    -  promoter       AmpR promoter: bla
   9260..9732    +  rep_origin     f1 ori (sequence partly withheld): f1 bacteriophage origin of replication; arrow indicates direction of (+) strand synthesis
   9736..18      -  CDS            lacZα (fragment) (across the origin): LacZα fragment of β-galactosidase; lacZ fragment
>Addgene plasmid #18788 | pFLAG-Egfr(Velvet) | addgene full sequence | sequence record 223615 | Addgene NGS Result
GTAAAACGACGGCCAGTGCCAAGCTGATCTATACATTGAATCAATATTGGCAATTAGCCATATTAGTCAT
TGGTTATATAGCATAAATCAATATTGGCTATTGGCCATTGCATACGTTGTATCTATATCATAATATGTAC
ATTTATATTGGCTCATGTCCAATATGACCGCCATGTTGACATTGATTATTGACTAGTTATTAATAGTAAT
CAATTACGGGGTCATTAGTTCATAGCCCATATATGGAGTTCCGCGTTACATAACTTACGGTAAATGGCCC
GCCTGGCTGACCGCCCAACGACCCCCGCCCATTGACGTCAATAATGACGTATGTTCCCATAGTAACGCCA
ATAGGGACTTTCCATTGACGTCAATGGGTGGAGTATTTACGGTAAACTGCCCACTTGGCAGTACATCAAG
TGTATCATATGCCAAGTCCGCCCCCTATTGACGTCAATGACGGTAAATGGCCCGCCTGGCATTATGCCCA
GTACATGACCTTACGGGACTTTCCTACTTGGCAGTACATCTACGTATTAGTCATCGCTATTACCATGGTG
ATGCGGTTTTGGCAGTACACCAATGGGCGTGGATAGCGGTTTGACTCACGGGGATTTCCAAGTCTCCACC
CCATTGACGTCAATGGGAGTTTGTTTTGGCACCAAAATCAACGGGACTTTCCAAAATGTCGTAATAACCC
CGCCCCGTTGACGCAAATGGGCGGTAGGCGTGTACGGTGGGAGGTCTATATAAGCAGAGCTCGTTTAGTG
AACCGTCAGAATTAATTCAGATCGATCTACCATGTCTGCACTTCTGATCCTAGCTCTTGTTGGAGCTGCA
GTTGCTGACTACAAAGACGATGACGACAAGCTTTTGGAGGAAAAGAAAGTCTGCCAAGGCACAAGTAACA
GGCTCACCCAACTGGGCACTTTTGAAGACCACTTTCTGAGCCTGCAGAGGATGTACAACAACTGTGAAGT
GGTCCTTGGGAACTTGGAAATTACCTATGTGCAAAGGAATTACGACCTTTCCTTCTTAAAGACCATCCAG
GAGGTGGCCGGCTATGTCCTCATTGCCCTCAACACCGTGGAGAGAATCCCTTTGGAGAACCTGCAGATCA
TCAGGGGAAATGCTCTTTATGAAAACACCTATGCCTTAGCCATCCTGTCCAACTATGGGACAAACAGAAC
TGGGCTTAGGGAACTGCCCATGCGGAACTTACAGGAAATCCTGATTGGTGCTGTGCGATTCAGCAACAAC
CCCATCCTCTGCAATATGGATACTATCCAGTGGAGGGACATCGTCCAAAACGTCTTTATGAGCAACATGT
CAATGGACTTACAGAGCCATCCGAGCAGTTGCCCCAAGTGTGATCCAAGCTGTCCCAATGGAAGCTGCTG
GGGAGGAGGAGAGGAGAACTGCCAGAAATTGACCAAAATCATCTGTGCCCAGCAATGTTCCCATCGCTGT
CGTGGCAGGTCCCCCAGTGACTGCTGCCACAACCAATGTGCTGCGGGGTGTACAGGGCCCCGAGAGAGTG
ACTGTCTGGTCTGCCAAAAGTTCCAAGATGAGGCCACATGCAAAGACACCTGCCCACCACTCATGCTGTA
CAACCCCACCACCTATCAGATGGATGTCAACCCTGAAGGGAAGTACAGCTTTGGTGCCACCTGTGTGAAG
AAGTGCCCCCGAAACTACGTGGTGACAGATCATGGCTCATGTGTCCGAGCCTGTGGGCCTGACTACTACG
AAGTGGAAGAAGATGGCATCCGCAAGTGTAAAAAATGTGATGGGCCCTGTCGCAAAGTTTGTAATGGCAT
AGGCATTGGTGAATTTAAAGACACACTCTCCATAAATGCTACAAACATCAAGCACTTCAAATACTGCACT
GCCATCAGCGGGGACCTTCACATCCTGCCAGTGGCCTTTAAGGGGGATTCTTTCACGCGCACTCCTCCTC
TAGACCCACGAGAACTAGAAATTCTAAAAACCGTAAAGGAAATAACAGGCTTTTTGCTGATTCAGGCTTG
GCCTGATAACTGGACTGACCTCCATGCTTTCGAGAACCTAGAAATAATACGTGGCAGAACAAAGCAACAT
GGTCAGTTTTCTTTGGCGGTCGTTGGCCTGAACATCACATCACTGGGGCTGCGTTCCCTCAAGGAGATCA
GTGATGGGGATGTGATCATTTCTGGAAACCGAAATTTGTGCTACGCAAACACAATAAACTGGAAAAAACT
CTTCGGGACACCCAATCAGAAAACCAAAATCATGAACAACAGAGCTGAGAAAGACTGCAAGGCCGTGAAC
CACGTCTGCAATCCTTTATGCTCCTCGGAAGGCTGCTGGGGCCCTGAGCCCAGGGACTGTGTCTCCTGCC
AGAATGTGAGCAGAGGCAGGGAGTGCGTGGAGAAATGCAACATCCTGGAGGGGGAACCAAGGGAGTTTGT
GGAAAATTCTGAATGCATCCAGTGCCATCCAGAATGTCTGCCCCAGGCCATGAACATCACCTGTACAGGC
AGGGGACCAGACAACTGCATCCAGTGTGCCCACTACATTGATGGCCCACACTGTGTCAAGACCTGCCCAG
CTGGCATCATGGGAGAGAACAACACTCTGGTCTGGAAGTATGCAGATGCCAATAATGTCTGCCACCTATG
CCACGCCAACTGTACCTATGGATGTGCTGGGCCAGGTCTTCAAGGATGTGAAGTGTGGCCATCTGGGCCA
AAGATACCATCTATTGCCACTGGGATTGTGGGTGGCCTCCTCTTCATAGTGGTGGTGGCCCTTGGGATTG
GCCTATTCATGCGAAGACGTCACATTGTTCGAAAGCGTACACTACGCCGCCTGCTTCAAGAGAGAGAGCT
CGTGGAACCTCTCACACCCAGCGGAGAAGCTCCAAACCAAGCCCACTTGAGGATATTAAAGGAAACAGAA
TTCAAAAAGATCAAAGTTCTGGGTTCGGGAGCATTTGGCACAGTGTATAAGGGTCTCTGGATCCCAGAAG
GTGAGAAAGTAAAAATCCCGGTGGCCATCAAGGAGTTAAGAGAAGCCACATCTCCAAAAGCCAACAAAGA
AATCCTTGACGAAGCCTATGTGATGGCTAGTGTGGACAACCCTCATGTATGCCGCCTCCTGGGCATCTGT
CTGACCTCCACTGTCCAGCTCATTACACAGCTCATGCCCTACGGTTGCCTCCTGGACTACGTCCGAGAAC
ACAAGGACAACATTGGCTCCCAGTACCTCCTCAACTGGTGTGTGCAGATTGCAAAGGGCATGAACTACCT
GGAAGATCGGCGTTTGGTGCACCGTGACTTGGCAGCCAGGAATGTACTGGTGAAGACACCACAGCATGTC
AAGATCACAGGTTTTGGGCTGGCCAAACTGCTTGGTGCTGAAGAGAAAGAATATCATGCCGAGGGGGGCA
AAGTGCCTATCAAGTGGATGGCTTTGGAATCAATTTTACACCGAATTTATACACACCAAAGTGATGTCTG
GAGCTATGGTGTCACTGTGTGGGAACTGATGACCTTTGGGTCCAAGCCTTATGATGGAATCCCAGCAAGT
GACATCTCATCCATCCTAGAGAAAGGAGAGCGCCTTCCACAGCCACCTATCTGCACCATCGATGTCTACA
TGATCATGGTCAAGTGCTGGATGATAGATGCTGATAGCCGCCCAAAGTTCCGAGAGTTGATTCTTGAATT
CTCCAAAATGGCCCGAGACCCACAGCGCTACCTTGTTATCCAGGGGGATGAAAGAATGCATTTGCCAAGC
CCTACAGACTCCAACTTTTACCGAGCCCTGATGGATGAAGAGGACATGGAGGATGTAGTTGATGCTGATG
AGTATCTTATCCCACAGCAAGGCTTCTTCAACAGCCCGTCCACGTCGAGGACTCCCCTCTTGAGTTCTCT
GAGTGCAACTAGCAACAATTCCACTGTGGCTTGCATTAATAGAAATGGGAGCTGCCGTGTCAAAGAAGAC
GCCTTCTTGCAGCGGTACAGCTCCGACCCCACAGGTGCTGTAACAGAGGACAACATAGATGACGCATTCC
TCCCTGTACCTGAATATGTAAACCAATCTGTTCCCAAGAGGCCAGCAGGCTCTGTGCAGAACCCTGTCTA
TCACAATCAGCCCCTGCATCCAGCTCCTGGAAGAGACCTGCATTATCAAAATCCCCACAGCAATGCAGTG
GGCAACCCTGAGTATCTCAACACTGCCCAGCCTACCTGTCTCAGTAGTGGGTTTAACAGCCCTGCACTCT
GGATCCAGAAAGGCAGTCACCAAATGAGCCTAGACAACCCTGACTACCAGCAGGACTTCTTCCCCAAGGA
AACCAAGCCAAATGGCATATTTAAGGGCCCCACAGCTGAAAATGCAGAGTACCTACGGGTGGCACCTCCA
AGCAGCGAGTTTATTGGAGCATGAAGATCTGATATCGGTACCAGTCGACTCTAGAGGATCCCGGGTGGCA
TCCCTGTGACCCCTCCCCAGTGCCTCTCCTGGCCCTGGAAGTTGCCACTCCAGTGCCCACCAGCCTTGTC
CTAATAAAATTAAGTTGCATCATTTTGTCTGACTAGGTGTCCTTCTATAATATTATGGGGTGGAGGGGGG
TGGTATGGAGCAAGGGGCAAGTTGGGAAGACAACCTGTAGGGCCTGCGGGGTCTATTGGGAACCAAGCTG
GAGTGCAGTGGCACAATCTTGGCTCACTGCAATCTCCGCCTCCTGGGTTCAAGCGATTCTCCTGCCTCAG
CCTCCCGAGTTGTTGGGATTCCAGGCATGCATGACCAGGCTCAGCTAATTTTTGTTTTTTTGGTAGAGAC
GGGGTTTCACCATATTGGCCAGGCTGGTCTCCAACTCCTAATCTCAGGTGATCTACCCACCTTGGCCTCC
CAAATTGCTGGGATTACAGGCGTGAACCACTGCTCCCTTCCCTGTCCTTCTGATTTTAAAATAACTATAC
CAGCAGGAGGACGTCCAGACACAGCATAGGCTACCTGGCCATGCCCAACCGGTGGGACATTTGAGTTGCT
TGCTTGGCACTGTCCTCTCATGCGTTGGGTCCACTCAGTAGATGCCTGTTGAATTGGGTACGCGGCCAGC
TTGGCTGTGGAATGTGTGTCAGTTAGGGTGTGGAAAGTCCCCAGGCTCCCCAGCAGGCAGAAGTATGCAA
AGCATGCATCTCAATTAGTCAGCAACCAGGTGTGGAAAGTCCCCAGGCTCCCCAGCAGGCAGAAGTATGC
AAAGCATGCATCTCAATTAGTCAGCAACCATAGTCCCGCCCCTAACTCCGCCCATCCCGCCTCCGCTAAC
TCCGCCCAGTTCCGCCCATTCTCCGCCCCATGGCTGACTAATTTTTTTTATTTATGCAGGCCGAGGCCGC
CTCGGCCTCTGAGCTATTCCAGAAGTAGTGAGGAGGCTTTTTTGGAGGAATTGATCAGCTTGGGATCTGA
TCAAGAGACAGGATGAGGATCGTTTCGCATGATTGAACAAGATGGATTGCACGCAGGTTCTCCGGCCGCT
TGGGTGGAGAGGCTATTCGGCTATGACTGGGCACAACAGACAATCGGCTGCTCTGATGCCGCCGTGTTCC
GGCTGTCAGCGCAGGGGCGCCCGGTTCTTTTTGTCAAGACCGACCTGTCCGGTGCCCTGAATGAACTGCA
GGACGAGGCAGCGCGGCTATCGTGGCTGGCCACGACGGGCGTTCCTTGCGCAGCTGTGCTCGACGTTGTC
ACTGAAGCGGGAAGGGACTGGCTGCTATTGGGCGAAGTGCCGGGGCAGGATCTCCTGTCATCTCACCTTG
CTCCTGCCGAGAAAGTATCCATCATGGCTGATGCAATGCGGCGGCTGCATACGCTTGATCCGGCTACCTG
CCCATTCGACCACCAAGCGAAACATCGCATCGAGCGAGCACGTACTCGGATGGAAGCCGGTCTTGTCGAT
CAGGATGATCTGGACGAAGAGCATCAGGGGCTCGCGCCAGCCGAACTGTTCGCCAGGCTCAAGGCGCGCA
TGCCCGACGGCGAGGATCTCGTCGTGACCCATGGCGATGCCTGCTTGCCGAATATCATGGTGGAAAATGG
CCGCTTTTCTGGATTCATCGACTGTGGCCGGCTGGGTGTGGCGGACCGCTATCAGGACATAGCGTTGGCT
ACCCGTGATATTGCTGAAGAGCTTGGCGGCGAATGGGCTGACCGCTTCCTCGTGCTTTACGGTATCGCCG
CTCCCGATTCGCAGCGCATCGCCTTCTATCGCCTTCTTGACGAGTTCTTCTGAGCGGGACTCTGGGGTTC
GAAATGACCGACCAAGCGACGCCCAACCTGCCATCACGAGATTTCGATTCCACCGCCGCCTTCTATGAAA
GGTTGGGCTTCGGAATCGTTTTCCGGGACGCCGGCTGGATGATCCTCCAGCGCGGGGATCTCATGCTGGA
GTTCTTCGCCCACCCCGGGCTCGATCCCCTCGCGAGTTGGTTCAGCTGCTGCCTGAGGCTGGACGACCTC
GCGGAGTTCTACCGGCAGTGCAAATCCGTCGGCATCCAGGAAACCAGCAGCGGCTATCCGCGCATCCATG
CCCCCGAACTGCAGGAGTGGGGAGGCACGATGGCCGCTTTGGTCGACCCGGACGGGACGCTCCTGCGCCT
GATACAGAACGAATTGCTTGCAGGCATCTCATGAGTGTGTCTTCCCGTTTTCCGCCTGAGGTCACTGCGT
GGATGGAGCGCTGGCGCCTGCTGCGCGACGGCGAGCTGCTCACCACCCACTCGCCAAGCTGGAACCGTAA
AAAGGCCGCGTTGCTGGCGTTTTTCCATAGGCTCCGCCGATCATAATCAGCCATACCACATTTGTAGAGG
TTTTACTTGCTTTAAAAAACCTCCCACACCTCCCCCTGAACCTGAAACATAAAATGAATGCAATTGTTGT
TGTTAACTTGTTTATTGCAGCTTATAATGGTTACAAATAAAGCAATAGCATCACAAATTTCACAAATAAA
GCATTTTTTTCACTGCATTCTAGTTGTGGTTTGTCCAAACTCATCAATGTATCTTATCATGTCTGGATCA
ATTCCCTATAGTGAGTCGTATTAAATTCGTAATCATGTCATAGCTGTTTCCTGTGTGAAATTGTTATCCG
CTCACAATTCCACACAACATACGAGCCGGAAGCATAAAGTGTAAAGCCTGGGGTGCCTAATGAGTGAGCT
AACTCACATTAATTGCGTTGCGCTCACTGCCCGCTTTCCAGTCGGGAAACCTGTCGTGCCAGCTGCATTA
ATGAATCGGCCAACGCGCGGGGAGAGGCGGTTTGCGTATTGGGCGCTCTTCCGCTTCCTCGCTCACTGAC
TCGCTGCGCTCGGTCGTTCGGCTGCGGCGAGCGGTATCAGCTCACTCAAAGGCGGTAATACGGTTATCCA
CAGAATCAGGGGATAACGCAGGAAAGAACATGTGAGCAAAAGGCCAGCAAAAGGCCAGGAACCGTAAAAA
GGCCGCGTTGCTGGCGTTTTTCCATAGGCTCCGCCCCCCTGACGAGCATCACAAAAATCGACGCTCAAGT
CAGAGGTGGCGAAACCCGACAGGACTATAAAGATACCAGGCGTTTCCCCCTGGAAGCTCCCTCGTGCGCT
CTCCTGTTCCGACCCTGCCGCTTACCGGATACCTGTCCGCCTTTCTCCCTTCGGGAAGCGTGGCGCTTTC
TCATAGCTCACGCTGTAGGTATCTCAGTTCGGTGTAGGTCGTTCGCTCCAAGCTGGGCTGTGTGCACGAA
CCCCCCGTTCAGCCCGACCGCTGCGCCTTATCCGGTAACTATCGTCTTGAGTCCAACCCGGTAAGACACG
ACTTATCGCCACTGGCAGCAGCCACTGGTAACAGGATTAGCAGAGCGAGGTATGTAGGCGGTGCTACAGA
GTTCTTGAAGTGGTGGCCTAACTACGGCTACACTAGAAGAACAGTATTTGGTATCTGCGCTCTGCTGAAG
CCAGTTACCTTCGGAAAAAGAGTTGGTAGCTCTTGATCCGGCAAACAAACCACCGCTGGTAGCGGTGGTT
TTTTTGTTTGCAAGCAGCAGATTACGCGCAGAAAAAAAGGATCTCAAGAAGATCCTTTGATCTTTTCTAC
GGGGTCTGACGCTCAGTGGAACGAAAACTCACGTTAAGGGATTTTGGTCATGAGATTATCAAAAAGGATC
TTCACCTAGATCCTTTTAAATTAAAAATGAAGTTTTAAATCAATCTAAAGTATATATGAGTAAACTTGGT
CTGACAGTTACCAATGCTTAATCAGTGAGGCACCTATCTCAGCGATCTGTCTATTTCGTTCATCCATAGT
TGCCTGACTCCCCGTCGTGTAGATAACTACGATACGGGAGGGCTTACCATCTGGCCCCAGTGCTGCAATG
ATACCGCGAGACCCACGCTCACCGGCTCCAGATTTATCAGCAATAAACCAGCCAGCCGGAAGGGCCGAGC
GCAGAAGTGGTCCTGCAACTTTATCCGCCTCCATCCAGTCTATTAATTGTTGCCGGGAAGCTAGAGTAAG
TAGTTCGCCAGTTAATAGTTTGCGCAACGTTGTTGCCATTGCTACAGGCATCGTGGTGTCACGCTCGTCG
TTTGGTATGGCTTCATTCAGCTCCGGTTCCCAACGATCAAGGCGAGTTACATGATCCCCCATGTTGTGCA
AAAAAGCGGTTAGCTCCTTCGGTCCTCCGATCGTTGTCAGAAGTAAGTTGGCCGCAGTGTTATCACTCAT
GGTTATGGCAGCACTGCATAATTCTCTTACTGTCATGCCATCCGTAAGATGCTTTTCTGTGACTGGTGAG
TACTCAACCAAGTCATTCTGAGAATAGTGTATGCGGCGACCGAGTTGCTCTTGCCCGGCGTCAATACGGG
ATAATACCGCGCCACATAGCAGAACTTTAAAAGTGCTCATCATTGGAAAACGTTCTTCGGGGCGAAAACT
CTCAAGGATCTTACCGCTGTTGAGATCCAGTTCGATGTAACCCACTCGTGCACCCAACTGATCTTCAGCA
TCTTTTACTTTCACCAGCGTTTCTGGGTGAGCAAAAACAGGAAGGCAAAATGCCGCAAAAAAGGGAATAA
GGGCGACACGGAAATGTTGAATACTCATACTCTTCCTTTTTCAATATTATTGAAGCATTTATCAGGGTTA
TTGTCTCATGAGCGGATACATATTTGAATGTATTTAGAAAAATAAACAAATAGGGGTTCCGCGCACATTT
CCCCGAAAAGTGCCACCTG
[124 nt withheld, positions 9260-9383]
C
[91 nt withheld, positions 9385-9475]
A
[49 nt withheld, positions 9477-9525]
CCTTTGACGTTGGAGTCCACGTTCTTTAAGAGTCCACTATTAAAGAAC
[33 nt withheld, positions 9574-9606]
ACCCTATCTCGGTCTATTCTTTTGATTTATAAGGGATTTTGCCGATTTCGGCCTATTGGTTAAAAAATGA
GCTGATTTAACAAAAATTTAACGCGAATTTTAACAAAATATTAACGCTTACAATTTCCATTCGCCATTCA
GGCTGCGCAACTGTTGGGAAGGGCGATCGGTGCGGGCCTCTTCGCTATTACGCCAGCTGGCGAAAGGGGG
ATGTGCTGCAAGGCGATTAAGTTGGGTAACGCCAGGGTTTTCCCAGTCACGACGTT
