>Addgene plasmid #18788 | pFLAG-Egfr(Velvet) | addgene partial sequence | sequence record 24674 | CMV-F 5'-CGCAAATGGGCGGTAGGCGTG-3'
AGCAGAGCTCGTTTAGTGAACCGTCAGAATTAATTCAGATCGATCTACCATGTCTGCACTTCTGATCCTA
GCTCTTGTTGGAGCTGCAGTTGCTGACTACAAAGACGATGACGACAAGCTTTTGGAGGAAAAGAAAGTCT
GCCAAGGCACAAGTAACAGGCTCACCCAACTGGGCACTTTTGAAGACCACTTTCTGAGCCTGCAGAGGAT
GTACAACAACTGTGAAGTGGTCCTTGGGAACTTGGAAATTACCTATGTGCAAAGGAATTACGACCTTTCC
TTCTTAAAGACCATCCAGGAGGTGGCCGGCTATGTCCTCATTGCCCTCAACACCGTGGAGAGAATCCCTT
TGGAGAACCTGCAGATCATCAGGGGAAATGCTCTTTATGAAAACACCTATGCCTTAGCCATCCTGTCCAA
CTATGGGACAAACAGAACTGGGCTTAGGGAACTGCCCATGCGGAACTTACAGGAAATCCTGATTGGTGCT
GTGCGATTCAGCAACAACCCCATCCTCTGCAATATGGATACTATCCAGTGGAGGGACATCGTCCAAAACG
TCTTTATGAGCAACATGTCAATGGACTTACAGAGCCATCCGAGCAGTTGCCCCAAGTGTGATCCAAGCTG
TCCCAATGGAAGCTGCTGGGGA
